>Addgene plasmid #196154 | pEPYCdKN0022 | addgene full sequence | sequence record 386855 | Addgene NGS Result
CGAGATCTCGATCCCGCGAAATTAATACGACTCACTATAGGGGAATTGTGAGCGGATAACAATTCCCCTC
TAGAAATAATTTTGTTTAACTTTAAGAAGGAGATATACCATGAAACACCACCACCACCACCACCACCACC
ACGGTGGTCTCGAATCAACAAGTTTGTACAAAAAAGCAGGCTTCATGGCGAGTGTTGAAGGTGATGATGA
TTTCGGAAGTTCTTCGTCAAGGTCTTATCAAGATCAACTATACACAGAGCTATGGAAAGTTTGTGCAGGT
CCATTAGTGGAAGTTCCTCGTGCTCAAGAGAGAGTTTTCTACTTCCCTCAGGGTCACATGGAACAACTTG
TGGCGTCAACTAATCAAGGAATCAATTCAGAAGAAATACCTGTTTTTGATCTTCCTCCAAAGATACTTTG
TCGAGTTCTTGATGTCACTTTAAAGGCGGAGCATGAAACAGATGAGGTTTACGCTCAGATCACATTACAA
CCAGAGGAAGATCAAAGTGAACCAACAAGTCTTGATCCACCTATTGTTGGACCAACTAAGCAAGAGTTTC
ATTCGTTTGTTAAGATTTTAACGGCTTCAGATACAAGCACTCATGGTGGATTCTCTGTTCTTCGTAAACA
CGCCACTGAATGCTTGCCTTCTTTGGATATGACACAAGCTACTCCTACTCAAGAACTTGTGACTAGAGAT
CTTCATGGCTTTGAATGGAGGTTTAAGCATATATTCAGAGGACAACCACGGAGGCATTTGCTTACTACGG
GTTGGAGTACATTTGTATCCTCGAAAAGACTTGTAGCTGGAGATGCTTTTGTGTTCTTGAGGGGTGAGAA
TGGGGATTTACGGGTTGGAGTGAGACGATTAGCTCGGCATCAAAGCACAATGCCTACTTCGGTTATTTCA
AGTCAGAGCATGCATTTGGGAGTTCTTGCTACAGCTTCTCATGCTGTGCGTACAACAACAATCTTTGTTG
TCTTTTACAAGCCTAGGATAAGCCAATTCATAGTTGGGGTGAACAAGTATATGGAAGCTATAAAGCATGG
ATTTTCTCTCGGTACCCGATTCAGAATGAGGTTTGAAGGAGAAGAGTCTCCTGAGAGAATATTTACTGGT
ACGATTGTGGGAAGTGGAGATCTATCTTCACAATGGCCAGCTTCTAAATGGAGGTCATTGCAGGTACAAT
GGGATGAGCCAACAACAGTTCAAAGACCAGATAAAGTCTCACCATGGGAGATAGAGCCTTTCTTGGCAAC
TTCCCCAATTTCAACTCCTGCTCAACAACCACAATCGAAATGCAAGCGGTCAAGACCCATCGAGCCATCA
GTTAAAACACCAGCCCCACCTAGTTTCTTGTACAGCCTCCCTCAGAGCCAAGATTCCATTAATGCATCCC
TTAAACTGTTTCAAGATCCATCACTTGAGAGAATTTCAGGTGGATACTCCTCAAACAACAGCTTCAAACC
CGAGACTCCTCCTCCTCCAACGAATTGTAGCTATAGGTTGTTTGGATTTGATCTCACAAGCAATTCTCCT
GCTCCAATCCCTCAAGACAAGCAACCGATGGATACTTGTGGAGCTGCCAAGTGTCAAGAACCCATCACTC
CAACCTCAATGAGTGAGCAGAAGAAGCAACAAACATCAAGAAGTCGAACTAAAGTGCAAATGCAAGGCAT
TGCGGTTGGTCGTGCGGTTGATTTAACACTGTTGAAATCTTACGATGAACTGATTGATGAGCTTGAGGAG
ATGTTTGAGATTCAAGGACAGCTTCTTGCCCGAGACAAATGGATCGTTGTCTTCACTGATGATGAAGGAG
ATATGATGCTTGCTGGTGATGATCCGTGGAATGAGTTTTGCAAGATGGCAAAGAAGATATTTATATATTC
GAGCGATGAGGTTAAGAAAATGACAACGAAACTGAAGATTTCTTCGTCGTTAGAGAATGAGGAATATGGT
AATGAATCATTCGAAAATCGTAGTAGGGGGGGTTCGGTGAGCGGCTGGCGGCTGTTCAAGAAGATTAGCT
GAAACCCAGCTTTCTTGTACAAAGTGGTTGATTCGAGCACCACCACCACCACCACTGAGATCCGGCTGCT
AACAAAGCCCGAAAGGAAGCTGAGTTGGCTGCTGCCACCGCTGAGCAATAACTAGCATAACCCCTTGGGG
CCTCTAAACGGGTCTTGAGGGGTTTTTTGCTGAAAGGAGGAACTATATCCGGATTGGCGAATGGG
[124 nt withheld, positions 2236-2359]
C
[91 nt withheld, positions 2361-2451]
A
[49 nt withheld, positions 2453-2501]
CCTTTGACGTTGGAGTCCACGTTCTTT
[37 nt withheld, positions 2529-2565]
ACCCTATCTCGGTCTATTCTTTTGATTTATAAGGGATTTTGCCGATTTCGGCCTATTGGTTAAAAAATGA
GCTGATTTAACAAAAATTTAACGCGAATTTTAACAAAATATTAACGCTTACAATTTAGGTGGCACTTTTC
GGGGAAATGTGCGCGGAACCCCTATTTGTTTATTTTTCTAAATACATTCAAATATGTATCCGCTCATGAA
TTAATTCTTAGAAAAACTCATCGAGCATCAAATGAAACTGCAATTTATTCATATCAGGATTATCAATACC
ATATTTTTGAAAAAGCCGTTTCTGTAATGAAGGAGAAAACTCACCGAGGCAGTTCCATAGGATGGCAAGA
TCCTGGTATCGGTCTGCGATTCCGACTCGTCCAACATCAATACAACCTATTAATTTCCCCTCGTCAAAAA
TAAGGTTATCAAGTGAGAAATCACCATGAGTGACGACTGAATCCGGTGAGAATGGCAAAAGTTTATGCAT
TTCTTTCCAGACTTGTTCAACAGGCCAGCCATTACGCTCGTCATCAAAATCACTCGCATCAACCAAACCG
TTATTCATTCGTGATTGCGCCTGAGCGAGACGAAATACGCGATCGCTGTTAAAAGGACAATTACAAACAG
GAATCGAATGCAACCGGCGCAGGAACACTGCCAGCGCATCAACAATATTTTCACCTGAATCAGGATATTC
TTCTAATACCTGGAATGCTGTTTTCCCGGGGATCGCAGTGGTGAGTAACCATGCATCATCAGGAGTACGG
ATAAAATGCTTGATGGTCGGAAGAGGCATAAATTCCGTCAGCCAGTTTAGTCTGACCATCTCATCTGTAA
CATCATTGGCAACGCTACCTTTGCCATGTTTCAGAAACAACTCTGGCGCATCGGGCTTCCCATACAATCG
ATAGATTGTCGCACCTGATTGCCCGACATTATCGCGAGCCCATTTATACCCATATAAATCAGCATCCATG
TTGGAATTTAATCGCGGCCTAGAGCAAGACGTTTCCCGTTGAATATGGCTCATAACACCCCTTGTATTAC
TGTTTATGTAAGCAGACAGTTTTATTGTTCATGACCAAAATCCCTTAACGTGAGTTTTCGTTCCACTGAG
CGTCAGACCCCGTAGAAAAGATCAAAGGATCTTCTTGAGATCCTTTTTTTCTGCGCGTAATCTGCTGCTT
GCAAACAAAAAAACCACCGCTACCAGCGGTGGTTTGTTTGCCGGATCAAGAGCTACCAACTCTTTTTCCG
AAGGTAACTGGCTTCAGCAGAGCGCAGATACCAAATACTGTCCTTCTAGTGTAGCCGTAGTTAGGCCACC
ACTTCAAGAACTCTGTAGCACCGCCTACATACCTCGCTCTGCTAATCCTGTTACCAGTGGCTGCTGCCAG
TGGCGATAAGTCGTGTCTTACCGGGTTGGACTCAAGACGATAGTTACCGGATAAGGCGCAGCGGTCGGGC
TGAACGGGGGGTTCGTGCACACAGCCCAGCTTGGAGCGAACGACCTACACCGAACTGAGATACCTACAGC
GTGAGCTATGAGAAAGCGCCACGCTTCCCGAAGGGAGAAAGGCGGACAGGTATCCGGTAAGCGGCAGGGT
CGGAACAGGAGAGCGCACGAGGGAGCTTCCAGGGGGAAACGCCTGGTATCTTTATAGTCCTGTCGGGTTT
CGCCACCTCTGACTTGAGCGTCGATTTTTGTGATGCTCGTCAGGGGGGCGGAGCCTATGGAAAAACGCCA
GCAACGCGGCCTTTTTACGGTTCCTGGCCTTTTGCTGGCCTTTTGCTCACATGTTCTTTCCTGCGTTATC
CCCTGATTCTGTGGATAACCGTATTACCGCCTTTGAGTGAGCTGATACCGCTCGCCGCAGCCGAACGACC
GAGCGCAGCGAGTCAGTGAGCGAGGAAGCGGAAGAGCGCCTGATGCGGTATTTTCTCCTTACGCATCTGT
GCGGTATTTCACACCGCAATGGTGCACTCTCAGTACAATCTGCTCTGATGCCGCATAGTTAAGCCAGTAT
ACACTCCGCTATCGCTACGTGACTGGGTCATGGCTGCGCCCCGACACCCGCCAACACCCGCTGACGCGCC
CTGACGGGCTTGTCTGCTCCCGGCATCCGCTTACAGACAAGCTGTGACCGTCTCCGGGAGCTGCATGTGT
CAGAGGTTTTCACCGTCATCACCGAAACGCGCGAGGCAGCTGCGGTAAAGCTCATCAGCGTGGTCGTGAA
GCGATTCACAGATGTCTGCCTGTTCATCCGCGTCCAGCTCGTTGAGTTTCTCCAGAAGCGTTAATGTCTG
GCTTCTGATAAAGCGGGCCATGTTAAGGGCGGTTTTTTCCTGTTTGGTCACTGATGCCTCCGTGTAAGGG
GGATTTCTGTTCATGGGGGTAATGATACCGATGAAACGAGAGAGGATGCTCACGATACGGGTTACTGATG
ATGAACATGCCCGGTTACTGGAACGTTGTGAGGGTAAACAACTGGCGGTATGGATGCGGCGGGACCAGAG
AAAAATCACTCAGGGTCAATGCCAGCGCTTCGTTAATACAGATGTAGGTGTTCCACAGGGTAGCCAGCAG
CATCCTGCGATGCAGATCCGGAACATAATGGTGCAGGGCGCTGACTTCCGCGTTTCCAGACTTTACGAAA
CACGGAAACCGAAGACCATTCATGTTGTTGCTCAGGTCGCAGACGTTTTGCAGCAGCAGTCGCTTCACGT
TCGCTCGCGTATCGGTGATTCATTCTGCTAACCAGTAAGGCAACCCCGCCAGCCTAGCCGGGTCCTCAAC
GACAGGAGCACGATCATGCGCACCCGTGGGGCCGCCATGCCGGCGATAATGGCCTGCTTCTCGCCGAAAC
GTTTGGTGGCGGGACCAGTGACGAAGGCTTGAGCGAGGGCGTGCAAGATTCCGAATACCGCAAGCGACAG
GCCGATCATCGTCGCGCTCCAGCGAAAGCGGTCCTCGCCGAAAATGACCCAGAGCGCTGCCGGCACCTGT
CCTACGAGTTGCATGATAAAGAAGACAGTCATAAGTGCGGCGACGATAGTCATGCCCCGCGCCCACCGGA
AGGAGCTGACTGGGTTGAAGGCTCTCAAGGGCATCGGTCGAGATCCCGGTGCCTAATGAGTGAGCTAACT
TACATTAATTGCGTTGCGCTCACTGCCCGCTTTCCAGTCGGGAAACCTGTCGTGCCAGCTGCATTAATGA
ATCGGCCAACGCGCGGGGAGAGGCGGTTTGCGTATTGGGCGCCAGGGTGGTTTTTCTTTTCACCAGTGAG
ACGGGCAACAGCTGATTGCCCTTCACCGCCTGGCCCTGAGAGAGTTGCAGCAAGCGGTCCACGCTGGTTT
GCCCCAGCAGGCGAAAATCCTGTTTGATGGTGGTTAACGGCGGGATATAACATGAGCTGTCTTCGGTATC
GTCGTATCCCACTACCGAGATATCCGCACCAACGCGCAGCCCGGACTCGGTAATGGCGCGCATTGCGCCC
AGCGCCATCTGATCGTTGGCAACCAGCATCGCAGTGGGAACGATGCCCTCATTCAGCATTTGCATGGTTT
GTTGAAAACCGGACATGGCACTCCAGTCGCCTTCCCGTTCCGCTATCGGCTGAATTTGATTGCGAGTGAG
ATATTTATGCCAGCCAGCCAGACGCAGACGCGCCGAGACAGAACTTAATGGGCCCGCTAACAGCGCGATT
TGCTGGTGACCCAATGCGACCAGATGCTCCACGCCCAGTCGCGTACCGTCTTCATGGGAGAAAATAATAC
TGTTGATGGGTGTCTGGTCAGAGACATCAAGAAATAACGCCGGAACATTAGTGCAGGCAGCTTCCACAGC
AATGGCATCCTGGTCATCCAGCGGATAGTTAATGATCAGCCCACTGACGCGTTGCGCGAGAAGATTGTGC
ACCGCCGCTTTACAGGCTTCGACGCCGCTTCGTTCTACCATCGACACCACCACGCTGGCACCCAGTTGAT
CGGCGCGAGATTTAATCGCCGCGACAATTTGCGACGGCGCGTGCAGGGCCAGACTGGAGGTGGCAACGCC
AATCAGCAACGACTGTTTGCCCGCCAGTTGTTGTGCCACGCGGTTGGGAATGTAATTCAGCTCCGCCATC
GCCGCTTCCACTTTTTCCCGCGTTTTCGCAGAAACGTGGCTGGCCTGGTTCACCACGCGGGAAACGGTCT
GATAAGAGACACCGGCATACTCTGCGACATCGTATAACGTTACTGGTTTCACATTCACCACCCTGAATTG
ACTCTCTTCCGGGCGCTATCATGCCATACCGCGAAAGGTTTTGCGCCATTCGATGGTGTCCGGGATCTCG
ACGCTCTCCCTTATGCGACTCCTGCATTAGGAAGCAGCCCAGTAGTAGGTTGAGGCCGTTGAGCACCGCC
GCCGCAAGGAATGGTGCATGCAAGGAGATGGCGCCCAACAGTCCCCCGGCCACGGGGCCTGCCACCATAC
CCACGCCGAAACAAGCGCTCATGAGCCCGAAGTGGCGAGCCCGATCTTCCCCATCGGTGATGTCGGCGAT
ATAGGCGCCAGCAACCGCACCTGTGGCGCCGGTGATGCCGGCCACGATGCGTCCGGCGTAGAGGAT
Features (pLannotate 1.2.2; 22 found; start..end, strand, type, name):
     23..41      +  promoter       T7 promoter: promoter for bacteriophage T7 RNA polymerase
     42..66      +  protein_bind   lac operator: The lac repressor binds to the lac operator to inhibit transcription in E. coli. This inhibition can be relieved by adding lactose or isopropyl-β-D-thiogalactopyranoside (IPTG). lac repressor encoded by lacI
     81..103     +  RBS            RBS: efficient ribosome binding site from bacteriophage T7 gene 10 (Olins and Rangwala, 1989)
    116..142     +  CDS            9xHis: 9xHis affinity tag
    158..182     +  protein_bind   attB1: mutant version of attB; recombination site for the Gateway® BP reaction BP Clonase™
    185..1990    +  CDS            ARF18: ARFR_ARATH - Experimental evidence at protein level: Swiss-Prot protein existence level 1. Auxin response factors (ARFs) are transcriptional factors that bind specifically to the DNA sequence 5'-TGTCTC-3' found in the auxin-responsive promoter elements (AuxREs). Could act as transcriptional activator or repressor. Formation of heterodimers with Aux/IAA proteins may alter their ability to modulate early auxin response genes expression. From Arabidopsis thaliana (Mouse-ear cress).
   2034..2058    -  protein_bind   attB2: mutant version of attB; recombination site for the Gateway® BP reaction BP Clonase™
   2068..2085    +  CDS            9xHis (fragment): 9xHis affinity tag
   2095..2144    +  CDS            SET1 (fragment): solubility-enhancement tag derived from T7 phage gene 10B
   2152..2199    +  terminator     T7 terminator: transcription terminator for bacteriophage T7 RNA polymerase
   2236..2664    +  rep_origin     f1 ori (sequence partly withheld): f1 bacteriophage origin of replication; arrow indicates direction of (+) strand synthesis
   2717..2774    +  promoter       AmpR promoter (fragment): bla
   2783..3598    -  CDS            KanR: aminoglycoside phosphotransferase; aph(3')-Ia; confers resistance to kanamycin in bacteria or G418 (Geneticin®) in eukaryotes
   3720..4308    +  rep_origin     ori: high-copy-number ColE1/pMB1/pBR322/pUC origin of replication
   4494..4633    -  misc_feature   bom: basis of mobility region from pBR322
   4735..4926    -  CDS            rop: Rop protein, which maintains plasmids at low copy number; rop
   4943..5323    +  CDS            YPB1_ECOLX: Protein predicted: Swiss-Prot protein existence level 4. From Escherichia coli.
   5395..5686    -  CDS            TcR (fragment): tetracycline efflux protein; tet; confers resistance to tetracycline
   5701..5722    -  protein_bind   CAP binding site: CAP binding activates transcription in the presence of cAMP. E. coli catabolite activator protein
   5735..6817    -  CDS            lacI: lac repressor; lacI; The lac repressor binds to the lac operator to inhibit transcription in E. coli. This inhibition can be relieved by adding lactose or isopropyl-β-D-thiogalactopyranoside (IPTG).
   6818..6895    -  promoter       lacI promoter: lacI
   6903..1       -  CDS            TcR (fragment) (across the origin): tetracycline efflux protein; tet; confers resistance to tetracycline
