[The description below was written by a language model from this plasmid's Addgene catalogue record and pLannotate feature annotations shown in this document.]
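Description:
pEPYCdKN0022 is a bacterial expression plasmid built on the pH9GW backbone, a pET-style Gateway-compatible vector. Although the catalogue calls it a destination vector, the annotated sequence carries attB1 and attB2 sites flanking the insert, which indicates the recombined expression clone rather than an empty destination vector. It is propagated in E. coli under kanamycin selection (aph(3')-Ia) from a ColE1/pBR322-type origin. The record lists it as high copy, yet the feature table also shows the rop gene and the bom region, elements usually associated with restrained copy number. An f1 origin and residual fragments of a tetracycline resistance gene and the AmpR promoter are backbone remnants.

The payload is Arabidopsis thaliana auxin response factor 18 (ARF18), a transcription factor that binds auxin-responsive promoter elements. Its coding sequence is placed downstream of a T7 promoter with an adjacent lac operator and the T7 gene 10 ribosome binding site. A plasmid-borne lacI gene supplies repressor, so expression depends on T7 RNA polymerase and is inducible with IPTG. An N-terminal 9xHis tag precedes attB1 for affinity purification, and a T7 terminator closes the unit. The insert name specifies a C-terminal HiBiT tag, the small peptide that complements a larger luciferase fragment to give luminescence. This tag is not separately annotated, but a short unannotated gap between the ARF18 coding sequence and attB2 could accommodate it. Short His and SET1 fragments annotated after attB2 are probably untranslated backbone leftovers.

According to the associated publication title, the tagged protein is meant for a split-luciferase method that measures transcription factor–DNA interactions, in support of tuning plant promoters.
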