Addgene plasmid #196154: pEPYCdKN0022
Purpose: Gateway destination vector for protein expression of 9xHis_AtARF18_HiBit
Depositing lab: Nicola Patron. Depositing organization: Earlham Institute. Publication: Tuning Plant Promoters Using a Simple Split Luciferase Method to Assess Transcription Factor-DNA Interactions. Cai YM, Witham S, Patron NJ. ACS Synth Biol. 2023 Nov 17;12(11):3482-3486. doi: 10.1021/acssynbio.3c00094. Epub 2023 Oct 19. PubMed 37856867.
Backbone
  Vector backbone: pH9GW
  Vector type: Bacterial Expression
Growth in bacteria
  Bacterial resistance: Kanamycin, 50 μg/mL
  Growth temperature: 37°C
  Growth strain: DH5alpha
  Copy number: High Copy
Gene/Insert
  Gene/Insert name: 9xHis_AtARF18_HiBit
  Species: A. thaliana (mustard weed)
  Cloning method: Gateway Cloning
Terms and licenses: Academic/Nonprofit Terms; Industry Terms: Not Available to Industry
Depositor comments: Please visit https://doi.org/10.1101/2023.02.13.528283 for bioRxiv preprint.
How to cite: pEPYCdKN0022 was a gift from Nicola Patron (Addgene plasmid # 196154 ; http://n2t.net/addgene:196154 ; RRID:Addgene_196154)
